Addgene plasmid #20159: CF-iSH
Depositing lab: Tobias Meyer. Depositing organization: Stanford University. Publication: Rapid chemically induced changes of PtdIns(4,5)P2 gate KCNQ ion channels. Suh BC, Inoue T, Meyer T, Hille B. Science. 2006 Dec 1. 314(5804):1454-7. 10.1126/science.1131163 PubMed 16990515.
Backbone
  Vector backbone: ECFP-C1
  Backbone manufacturer: Clontech
  Backbone size w/o insert (bp): 4733
  Vector type: Mammalian Expression
  Selectable markers: Neomycin (select with G418)
Growth in bacteria
  Bacterial resistance: Kanamycin, 50 μg/mL
  Growth temperature: 37°C
  Growth strain: DH5alpha
  Copy number: High Copy
Gene/Insert
  Gene/Insert name: CFP-FKBP-p85 (alt name: p85)
  Species: M. musculus (mouse)
  Entrez Gene: Pik3r2 (a.k.a. p85beta)
  Cloning method: Restriction Enzyme; 5′ cloning site Xho1 (not destroyed); 3′ cloning site EcoR1 (not destroyed)
  Sequencing primers: 5′ n/a
Terms and licenses: Academic/Nonprofit Terms; Industry Terms: Not Available to Industry
How to cite: CF-iSH was a gift from Tobias Meyer (Addgene plasmid # 20159 ; http://n2t.net/addgene:20159 ; RRID:Addgene_20159)
