[The description below was written by a language model from this plasmid's Addgene catalogue record.]
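Description:
CF-iSH is a mammalian expression plasmid built on the Clontech ECFP-C1 backbone (about 4.7 kb without insert). It is maintained in E. coli as a high-copy plasmid under kanamycin selection and carries a neomycin resistance marker, so transfected mammalian cells can be selected with G418. No feature table is provided, and the record does not state the promoter. Vectors of the ECFP-C1 family normally drive expression from a CMV immediate-early promoter and place the fluorescent protein at the N-terminus of the cloned partner, with one cassette providing both kanamycin and neomycin resistance.

The insert, cloned between XhoI and EcoRI sites that both remain intact, encodes a CFP-FKBP-p85 fusion. The p85 portion comes from mouse Pik3r2 (p85beta), a regulatory subunit of phosphoinositide 3-kinase. The name "iSH" suggests that only the inter-SH2 region of p85 is included, the part that binds the p110 catalytic subunit, but the record does not give the fragment boundaries. FKBP is the rapamycin-binding domain used in chemically induced dimerization. Adding rapamycin or an analogue causes an FKBP fusion to associate with a co-expressed FRB-tagged anchor, typically one targeted to the plasma membrane. CFP allows this translocation to be followed by live-cell imaging.

The associated publication concerns rapid, chemically induced changes in PtdIns(4,5)P2 and their effect on KCNQ ion channel gating. In that context, CF-iSH serves as a recruitable effector that brings PI 3-kinase activity to a membrane on demand, letting users perturb phosphoinositide levels acutely and watch the downstream signalling or channel responses.
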