>Addgene plasmid #20159 | CF-iSH | addgene partial sequence | sequence record 26045 | 20159 with SV40pA-R
ATAAACAAGTTAACAACAACAATTGCATTCATTTTATGTTTCAGGTTCAGGGGGAGGTGTGGGAGGTTTT
TTAAAGCAAGTAAAACCTCTACAAATGTGGTATGGCTGATTATGATCAGTTATCTAGATCCGGTGGATCC
CGGGCCCGCGGTACCGTCGACTGCAGAATTCTCACGTGCGCTCCTCGTGGTGGGGGAGGGCGTCCTCATC
CTCCATCAGTGAATACTGGTCCTCAGTCTCGTTCTTGATTCCCAGCCATTCGTTGATCTTCCTCTGTCGG
GCACCTTTCTGGGTGAGCCACACGAGGTACTGGTCCCTGATCTTGCGCAGCTGCATGAGGTCAGGTTTGA
GGCTGTTCATGCGCTTGTCGATCTCACGGTTGTCGGAGGCCTGCGCCCGCAGATCCTGCTCCAACTTCGT
GCGGCTTTCGTGTATCTCCGCGATGCGAGACTTGAGTCGCTCGGAGTTCAGCAGGATCCTCTGCATCTCC
TTCTCATTTCCCTCTCGCCGGAAGCGCTCCAAATACTCCTTGCTGCACTTCTCCTGTGTCTGGCCCTGCT
CTTCGAAGATCTTGATG
