>Addgene plasmid #20159 | CF-iSH | addgene partial sequence | sequence record 26046 | 20159 with EGFP-C
ACGAGCTGTACAAGAGTGCTGGTGGTGGAGTGCAGGTGGAAACCATCTCCCCAGGAGACGGGCGCACCTT
CCCCAAGCGCGGCCAGACCTGCGTGGTGCACTACACCGGGATGCTTGAAGATGGAAAGAAATTTGATTCC
TCCCGGGACAGAAACAAGCCCTTTAAGTTTATGCTAGGCAAGCAGGAGGTGATCCGAGGCTGGGAAGAAG
GGGTTGCCCAGATGAGTGTGGGTCAGAGAGCCAAACTGACTATATCTCCAGATTATGCCTATGGTGCCAC
TGGGCACCCAGGCATCATCCCACCACATGCCACTCTCGTCTTCGATGTGGAGCTTCTAAAACTGGAAAGT
GCTGGTGGTAGTGCTGGTGGTAGTGCTGGTGGTAGTGCTGGTGGTAGTGCTGGTGGTCCTCGAGCATCCA
AGTACCAACAAGACCAGGTGGTGAAGGAGGACAGCGTAGAGGCTGTGGGCGCCCAGCTCAAGGTCTACCA
CCAGCAGTACCAGGACAAGAGCCGCGAATATGACCAGCTGTATGAAGAATACACACGGACCTCCCAGGAG
CTGCAGATGAAGCGCACAGCCATAGAGGCCTTCAACGAGACCATCAAGATCTTCGAAGAGCAGGGCCAGA
CACAGGAGAA
